>Addgene plasmid #219572 | MYC-hTRAK1(S200A, S201A) | addgene full sequence | sequence record 452452 | Addgene NGS Result
TTGAGATCCTTTTTTTCTGCGCGTAATCTGCTGCTTGCAAACAAAAAAACCACCGCTACCAGCGGTGGTT
TGTTTGCCGGATCAAGAGCTACCAACTCTTTTTCCGAAGGTAACTGGCTTCAGCAGAGCGCAGATACCAA
ATACTGTTCTTCTAGTGTAGCCGTAGTTAGGCCACCACTTCAAGAACTCTGTAGCACCGCCTACATACCT
CGCTCTGCTAATCCTGTTACCAGTGGCTGCTGCCAGTGGCGATAAGTCGTGTCTTACCGGGTTGGACTCA
AGACGATAGTTACCGGATAAGGCGCAGCGGTCGGGCTGAACGGGGGGTTCGTGCACACAGCCCAGCTTGG
AGCGAACGACCTACACCGAACTGAGATACCTACAGCGTGAGCTATGAGAAAGCGCCACGCTTCCCGAAGG
GAGAAAGGCGGACAGGTATCCGGTAAGCGGCAGGGTCGGAACAGGAGAGCGCACGAGGGAGCTTCCAGGG
GGAAACGCCTGGTATCTTTATAGTCCTGTCGGGTTTCGCCACCTCTGACTTGAGCGTCGATTTTTGTGAT
GCTCGTCAGGGGGGCGGAGCCTATGGAAAAACGCCAGCAACGCGGCCTTTTTACGGTTCCTGGCCTTTTG
CTGGCCTTTTGCTCACATGTTCTTTCCTGCGTTATCCCCTGATTCTGTGGATAACCGTATTACCGCCATG
CATTAGTTATTAATAGTAATCAATTACGGGGTCATTAGTTCATAGCCCATATATGGAGTTCCGCGTTACA
TAACTTACGGTAAATGGCCCGCCTGGCTGACCGCCCAACGACCCCCGCCCATTGACGTCAATAATGACGT
ATGTTCCCATAGTAACGCCAATAGGGACTTTCCATTGACGTCAATGGGTGGAGTATTTACGGTAAACTGC
CCACTTGGCAGTACATCAAGTGTATCATATGCCAAGTACGCCCCCTATTGACGTCAATGACGGTAAATGG
CCCGCCTGGCATTATGCCCAGTACATGACCTTATGGGACTTTCCTACTTGGCAGTACATCTACGTATTAG
TCATCGCTATTACCATGGTGATGCGGTTTTGGCAGTACATCAATGGGCGTGGATAGCGGTTTGACTCACG
GGGATTTCCAAGTCTCCACCCCATTGACGTCAATGGGAGTTTGTTTTGGCACCAAAATCAACGGGACTTT
CCAAAATGTCGTAACAACTCCGCCCCATTGACGCAAATGGGCGGTAGGCGTGTACGGTGGGAGGTCTATA
TAAGCAGAGCTGGTTTAGTGAACCGTCAGATCCGCTAGCGATTACGCCAAGCTCGAAATTAACCCTCACT
AAAGGGAACAAAAGCTGGAGCTCCACCGCGGTGGCGGCCGCCATGGAGCAGAAACTCATCTCTGAAGAGG
ATCTGGCCCGGGCGGATCCAATGGCATTGGTTTTTCAATTCGGGCAGCCCGTCAGGGCTCAGCCTCTGCC
AGGACTCTGCCACGGCAAGCTCATTCGGACAAACGCCTGTGATGTGTGCAACAGCACCGATCTTCCGGAA
GTCGAGATCATTAGCCTGCTGGAGGAGCAGCTGCCCCATTATAAGTTAAGAGCCGACACCATCTACGGTT
ATGACCACGACGACTGGCTCCATACACCTCTCATTTCTCCAGATGCCAACATTGACCTCACAACCGAGCA
AATTGAAGAGACGTTAAAATACTTCCTTTTATGTGCTGAAAGAGTTGGCCAGATGACTAAGACATATAAT
GACATAGATGCTGTCACTCGGCTTCTTGAGGAGAAAGAGCGGGATTTAGAATTGGCCGCTCGCATCGGCC
AGTCGTTGTTGAAGAAGAACAAGACCCTAACCGAGAGGAACGAGCTGCTGGAGGAGCAGGTGGAACACAT
CAGGGAGGAGGTGTCTCAGCTCCGGCATGAGCTGTCCATGAAGGATGAGCTGCTTCAGTTCTACACCAGC
GCTGCGGAGGAGAGTGAGCCCGAGTCCGTTTGCTCAACCCCGTTGAAGAGGAATGAGGCGGCCTCCTCAG
TCCAGAATTACTTTCATTTGGATTCTCTTCAAAAGAAGCTGAAAGACCTTGAAGAGGAGAATGTTGTACT
TCGATCCGAGGCCAGCCAGCTGAAGACAGAGACCATCACCTATGAGGAGAAGGAGCAGCAGCTGGTCAAT
GACTGCGTGAAGGAGCTGAGGGATGCCAATGTCCAGATTGCTAGTATCTCAGAGGAACTGGCCAAGAAGA
CGGAAGATGCTGCCCGCCAGCAAGAGGAGATCACACACCTGCTATCGCAAATAGTTGATTTGCAGAAAAA
GGCAAAAGCTTGCGCAGTGGAAAATGAAGAACTTGTCCAGCATCTGGGGGCTGCTAAGGATGCCCAGCGG
CAGCTCACAGCCGAGCTGCGTGAGCTGGAGGACAAGTACGCAGAGTGCATGGAGATGCTGCATGAGGCGC
AGGAGGAGCTGAAGAACCTCCGGAACAAAACCATGCCCAATACCACGTCTCGGCGCTACCACTCGCTGGG
CCTGTTTCCCATGGATTCCTTGGCAGCAGAGATTGAGGGAACGATGCGCAAGGAGCTGCAGTTGGAAGAG
GCCGAGTCTCCAGACATCACTCACCAGAAGCGTGTCTTTGAGACAGTAAGAAACATCAACCAGGTTGTCA
AGCAGAGATCTCTGACCCCTTCTCCCATGAACATCCCCGGCTCCAACCAGTCCTCGGCCATGAACTCCCT
CCTGTCCAGCTGCGTCAGCACCCCCCGGTCCAGCTTCTACGGCAGCGACATAGGCAACGTCGTCCTCGAC
AACAAGACCAACAGCATCATTCTGGAAACAGAGGCAGCCGACCTGGGAAACGATGAGCGGAGTAAGAAGC
CGGGGACGCCGGGCACCCCAGGCTCCCACGACCTGGAGACGGCGCTGAGGCGGCTGTCCCTGCGCCGGGA
GAACTACCTCTCGGAGAGGAGGTTCTTTGAGGAGGAGCAAGAGAGGAAGCTCCAGGAGCTGGCGGAGAAG
GGCGAGCTGCGCAGCGGCTCCCTCACACCCACTGAGAGCATCATGTCCCTGGGCACGCACTCCCGCTTCT
CCGAGTTCACCGGCTTCTCTGGCATGTCCTTCAGCAGCCGCTCCTACCTGCCTGAGAAGCTCCAGATCGT
GAAGCCGCTGGAAGGTTCTGCCACACTTCACCACTGGCAGCAGTTGGCCCAACCTCACCTTGGGGGCATC
CTGGACCCCCGGCCTGGTGTGGTCACCAAGGGCTTCCGGACGCTGGATGTTGACCTGGACGAAGTGTACT
GCCTTAACGACTTTGAAGAAGATGACACAGGTGACCACATTTCTCTCCCACGCCTAGCTACCTCCACTCC
AGTTCAGCACCCAGAGACCTCAGCGCACCATCCTGGGAAGTGCATGTCTCAGACCAACTCCACCTTCACC
TTCACCACCTGTCGCATCCTGCATCCTTCAGATGAGCTCACTCGGGTCACACCAAGCCTTAACTCAGCCC
CAACTCCAGCTTGTGGCAGCACCAGCCACTTGAAATCCACGCCGGTGGCCACACCATGCACTCCACGGAG
ACTGAGCCTGGCTGAGTCCTTCACTAACACCCGTGAGTCCACGACCACCATGAGCACATCCCTGGGGCTC
GTGTGGCTGTTGAAGGAGCGGGGCATTTCTGCTGCCGTGTACGACCCCCAGAGCTGGGACAGGGCCGGCC
GGGGCTCCCTCCTGCACTCCTACACGCCCAAGATGGCTGTGATCCCCTCTACTCCGCCGAACTCGCCTAT
GCAGACACCCACATCCTCCCCACCCTCCTTTGAGTTCAAGTGCACGAGCCCTCCCTACGACAATTTCCTG
GCTTCCAAGCCAGCCAGCTCCATCCTGAGGGAAGTGAGAGAAAAGAACGTCCGCAGCAGCGAGAGCCAGA
CCGACGTGTCCGTCTCCAACCTCAACCTCGTGGACAAAGTCAGGAGGTTTGGGGTGGCCAAAGTGGTGAA
CTCAGGGCGAGCCCATGTCCCCACCTTGACTGAGGAGCAGGGACCCCTCCTCTGTGGGCCCCCGGGGCCA
GCACCAGCCCTTGTTCCCAGAGGCCTGGTACCTGAGGGCCTGCCCCTCAGATGCCCCACTGTCACCAGTG
CCATCGGTGGGCTGCAGCTCAATAGTGGCATCCGGCGGAATCGCAGCTTCCCCACCATGGTGGGATCTAG
CATGCAGATGAAAGCTCCTGTGACTCTCACCTCGGGCATCTTGATGGGTGCTAAGCTCTCCAAACAAACT
AGCTTACGGTAAGTCTCGAGGGGGGGCCCGGTACCTTAATTAATTAAGGTACCAGGTAAGTGTACCCAAT
TCGCCCTATAGTGAGTCGTATTACAATTCACTCGATCGCCCTTCCCAACAGTTGCGCAGCCTGAATGGCG
AATGGAGATCCAATTTTTAAGTGTATAATGTGTTAAACTACTGATTCTAATTGTTTGTGTATTTTAGATT
CACAGTCCCAAGGCTCATTTCAGGCCCCTCAGTCCTCACAGTCTGTTCATGATCATAATCAGCCATACCA
CATTTGTAGAGGTTTTACTTGCTTTAAAAAACCTCCCACACCTCCCCCTGAACCTGAAACATAAAATGAA
TGCAATTGTTGTTGTTAACTTGTTTATTGCAGCTTATAATGGTTACAAATAAAGCAATAGCATCACAAAT
TTCACAAATAAAGCATTTTTTTCACTGCATTCTAGTTGTGGTTTGTCCAAACTCATCAATGTATCTTAAC
GCGTAAATTGTAAGCGTTAATATTTTGTTAAAATTCGCGTTAAATTTTTGTTAAATCAGCTCATTTTTTA
ACCAATAGGCCGAAATCGGCAAAATCCCTTATAAATCAAAAGAATAGACCGAGATAGGGT
[37 nt withheld, positions 4891-4927]
AAAGAACGTGGACTCCAACGTCAAAGG
[49 nt withheld, positions 4955-5003]
T
[91 nt withheld, positions 5005-5095]
G
[124 nt withheld, positions 5097-5220]
CAGGTGGCACTTTTCGGGGAAATGTGCGCGGAACCCCTATTTGTTTATTTTTCTAAATACATTCAAATAT
GTATCCGCTCATGAGACAATAACCCTGATAAATGCTTCAATAATATTGAAAAAGGAAGAATCCTGAGGCG
GAAAGAACCAGCTGTGGAATGTGTGTCAGTTAGGGTGTGGAAAGTCCCCAGGCTCCCCAGCAGGCAGAAG
TATGCAAAGCATGCATCTCAATTAGTCAGCAACCAGGTGTGGAAAGTCCCCAGGCTCCCCAGCAGGCAGA
AGTATGCAAAGCATGCATCTCAATTAGTCAGCAACCATAGTCCCGCCCCTAACTCCGCCCATCCCGCCCC
TAACTCCGCCCAGTTCCGCCCATTCTCCGCCCCATGGCTGACTAATTTTTTTTATTTATGCAGAGGCCGA
GGCCGCCTCGGCCTCTGAGCTATTCCAGAAGTAGTGAGGAGGCTTTTTTGGAGGCCTAGGCTTTTGCAAA
GATCGATCAAGAGACAGGATGAGGATCGTTTCGCATGATTGAACAAGATGGATTGCACGCAGGTTCTCCG
GCCGCTTGGGTGGAGAGGCTATTCGGCTATGACTGGGCACAACAGACAATCGGCTGCTCTGATGCCGCCG
TGTTCCGGCTGTCAGCGCAGGGGCGCCCGGTTCTTTTTGTCAAGACCGACCTGTCCGGTGCCCTGAATGA
ACTGCAAGACGAGGCAGCGCGGCTATCGTGGCTGGCCACGACGGGCGTTCCTTGCGCAGCTGTGCTCGAC
GTTGTCACTGAAGCGGGAAGGGACTGGCTGCTATTGGGCGAAGTGCCGGGGCAGGATCTCCTGTCATCTC
ACCTTGCTCCTGCCGAGAAAGTATCCATCATGGCTGATGCAATGCGGCGGCTGCATACGCTTGATCCGGC
TACCTGCCCATTCGACCACCAAGCGAAACATCGCATCGAGCGAGCACGTACTCGGATGGAAGCCGGTCTT
GTCGATCAGGATGATCTGGACGAAGAACATCAGGGGCTCGCGCCAGCCGAACTGTTCGCCAGGCTCAAGG
CGAGCATGCCCGACGGCGAGGATCTCGTCGTGACCCATGGCGATGCCTGCTTGCCGAATATCATGGTGGA
AAATGGCCGCTTTTCTGGATTCATCGACTGTGGCCGGCTGGGTGTGGCGGACCGCTATCAGGACATAGCG
TTGGCTACCCGTGATATTGCTGAAGAACTTGGCGGCGAATGGGCTGACCGCTTCCTCGTGCTTTACGGTA
TCGCCGCTCCCGATTCGCAGCGCATCGCCTTCTATCGCCTTCTTGACGAGTTCTTCTGAGCGGGACTCTG
GGGTTCGAAATGACCGACCAAGCGACGCCCAACCTGCCATCACGAGATTTCGATTCCACCGCCGCCTTCT
ATGAAAGGTTGGGCTTCGGAATCGTTTTCCGGGACGCCGGCTGGATGATCCTCCAGCGCGGGGATCTCAT
GCTGGAGTTCTTCGCCCACCCTAGGGGGAGGCTAACTGAAACACGGAAGGAGACAATACCGGAAGGAACC
CGCGCTATGACGGCAATAAAAAGACAGAATAAAACGCACGGTGTTGGGTCGTTTGTTCATAAACGCGGGG
TTCGGTCCCAGGGCTGGCACTCTGTCGATACCCCACCGAGACCCCATTGGGGCCAATACGCCCGCGTTTC
TTCCTTTTCCCCACCCCACCCCCCAAGTTCGGGTGAAGGCCCAGGGCTCGCAGCCAACGTCGGGGCGGCA
GGCCCTGCCATAGCCTCAGGTTACTCATATATACTTTAGATTGATTTAAAACTTCATTTTTAATTTAAAA
GGATCTAGGTGAAGATCCTTTTTGATAATCTCATGACCAAAATCCCTTAACGTGAGTTTTCGTTCCACTG
AGCGTCAGACCCCGTAGAAAAGATCAAAGGATCTTC
Features (pLannotate 1.2.2; 20 found; start..end, strand, type, name):
      1..589     +  rep_origin     ori: high-copy-number ColE1/pMB1/pBR322/pUC origin of replication
    764..1067    +  enhancer       CMV enhancer: human cytomegalovirus immediate early enhancer
   1068..1271    +  promoter       CMV promoter: human cytomegalovirus (CMV) immediate early promoter
   1317..1335    +  promoter       T3 promoter: promoter for bacteriophage T3 RNA polymerase
   1348..1371    +  misc_feature   MCS (fragment): pBluescript multiple cloning site
   1376..1406    +  CDS            3xMyc (fragment): 3 tandem Myc epitope tags
   1421..4279    +  CDS            TRAK1: TRAK1_HUMAN - Also known as KIAA1042, OIP106. Experimental evidence at protein level: Swiss-Prot protein existence level 1. Involved in the regulation of endosome-to-lysosome trafficking, including endocytic trafficking of EGF-EGFR complexes and GABA-A receptors (PubMed:18675823). Involved in mitochondrial motility. When O-glycosylated, abolishes mitochondrial motility. Crucial for recruiting OGT to the mitochondrial surface of neuronal processes (PubMed:24995978). TRAK1 and RHOT form an essential protein complex that links KIF5 to mitochondria for light chain-independent, anterograde transpor
   4285..4305    +  misc_feature   MCS (fragment): pBluescript multiple cloning site
   4345..4363    -  promoter       T7 promoter: promoter for bacteriophage T7 RNA polymerase
   4373..4412    +  CDS            lacZα (fragment): LacZα fragment of β-galactosidase; lacZ fragment
   4422..4477    +  intron         small t intron (fragment): SV40 (simian virus 40) small t antigen intron
   4477..4614    +  CDS            large T antigen (fragment): large T antigen from SV40 (simian virus 40)
   4637..4758    +  polyA_signal   SV40 poly(A) signal: SV40 polyadenylation signal
   4792..5220    -  rep_origin     f1 ori (sequence partly withheld): f1 bacteriophage origin of replication; arrow indicates direction of (+) strand synthesis
   5247..5349    +  promoter       AmpR promoter: bla
   5353..5710    +  promoter       SV40 promoter: SV40 enhancer and early promoter
   5745..6539    +  CDS            NeoR/KanR: aminoglycoside phosphotransferase from Tn5; aph(3')-II (or nptII); confers resistance to neomycin, kanamycin, and G418 (Geneticin®)
   6560..6712    +  CDS            ble (fragment): BLE_KLEPN - Experimental evidence at protein level: Swiss-Prot protein existence level 1. Binding protein with a strong affinity to the bleomycin family of antibiotics. Binds to CL990; an antimitotic-antibiotic compound. From Klebsiella pneumoniae.
   6771..6818    +  polyA_signal   HSV TK poly(A) signal: herpes simplex virus thymidine kinase polyadenylation signal (Cole and Stacy, 1985)
   6909..6925    -  polyA_signal   bGH poly(A) signal (fragment): bovine growth hormone polyadenylation signal
