[The description below was written by a language model from this plasmid's Addgene catalogue record and pLannotate feature annotations shown in this document.]
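Description:
MYC-hTRAK1(S200A, S201A) is a mammalian expression plasmid built on the pCMV-Tag3A-myc backbone (Agilent) that produces human TRAK1 carrying an N-terminal Myc epitope and two point mutations, serine 200 and serine 201 each changed to alanine. It is propagated in E. coli from a high-copy ColE1/pUC-type origin under kanamycin selection. An f1 origin is also present. The single NeoR/KanR gene (Tn5 aminoglycoside phosphotransferase) sits behind both a bacterial bla promoter and the SV40 enhancer/early promoter and is followed by an HSV TK polyadenylation signal. This arrangement gives kanamycin resistance in bacteria and should allow G418 selection in mammalian cells. The catalogue lists a total size of 7198 bp, while the sequenced record annotated here is 7,146 nt.

The expression cassette consists of the CMV immediate-early enhancer and promoter, a short Myc tag segment (annotated as a fragment of a 3xMyc feature), the TRAK1 open reading frame, and an SV40 polyadenylation signal. T3 and T7 phage promoters flank the cloning site and are backbone features. The small lacZα, SV40 small t intron, large T antigen, ble and bGH fragments in the table appear to be backbone remnants rather than functional elements.

TRAK1 is an adaptor protein that links kinesin motors to mitochondria through a complex with RHOT (Miro) proteins and so supports mitochondrial motility. The plasmid was made by site-directed mutagenesis of a parental MYC-hTRAK1 construct. The associated publication concerns AMPK phosphorylation of TRAK1 arresting mitochondria under energy stress, which suggests the alanine substitutions serve as a non-phosphorylatable variant for comparison with wild-type TRAK1. The record itself states only that the plasmid expresses the tagged mutant.
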