Addgene plasmid #219572: MYC-hTRAK1(S200A, S201A)
Purpose: Expresses MYC-tagged hTRAK1 (S200A, S201A)
Depositing lab: Thomas Schwarz. Depositing organization: Boston Children's Hospital. Publication: Energy stress activates AMPK to arrest mitochondria via phosphorylation of TRAK1. Falk JE, Henke T, Gowrisankaran S, Wanderoy S, Basu H, Greally S, Steen J, Schwarz TL. J Cell Biol. 2026 Apr 6;225(4):e202501023. doi: 10.1083/jcb.202501023. Epub 2026 Jan 30. PubMed 41615403.
Backbone
  Vector backbone: pCMV-Tag3A-myc vector
  Backbone manufacturer: Agilent
  Backbone size w/o insert (bp): 4333
  Total vector size (bp): 7198
  Vector type: Mammalian Expression
Growth in bacteria
  Bacterial resistance: Kanamycin, 50 μg/mL
  Growth temperature: 37°C
  Growth strain: DH5alpha
  Copy number: High Copy
Gene/Insert
  Gene/Insert name: trak1
  Species: H. sapiens (human)
  Insert size (bp): 2910
  Mutation: Serine 200 changed to alanine, serine 201 changed to alanine
  Entrez Gene: TRAK1 (a.k.a. DEE68, EIEE68, MILT1, OIP106)
  Promoter: CMV
  Tag / fusion protein: MYC (N terminal on insert)
  Cloning method: Other
  Sequencing primers: 5′ CGCAAATGGGCGGTAGGCGTG
Resource information
  A portion of this plasmid was derived from a plasmid made by: This plasmid was made by performing site directed mutagenesis on Addgene plasmid 225204
Terms and licenses: Academic/Nonprofit Terms; Industry Terms: Not Available to Industry
How to cite: MYC-hTRAK1(S200A, S201A) was a gift from Thomas Schwarz (Addgene plasmid # 219572 ; http://n2t.net/addgene:219572 ; RRID:Addgene_219572)
